Addgene plasmid #204399: pMZ2007
Purpose: A 3OC6-HSL sensor for B. subtilis on a shuttle vector for B. subtilis and E. coli.
Depositing lab: Lauren Andrews. Depositing organization: University of Massachusetts, Amherst. Publication: Synthetic Homoserine Lactone Sensors for Gram-Positive Bacillus subtilis Using LuxR-Type Regulators. Zeng M, Sarker B, Howitz N, Shah I, Andrews LB. ACS Synth Biol. 2023 Dec 11. doi: 10.1021/acssynbio.3c00504. PubMed 38079538.
Backbone
  Vector backbone: pNH4
  Backbone size w/o insert (bp): 6429
  Total vector size (bp): 8210
  Modifications to backbone: This is a shuttle vector containing AmyE homologous arms for integration into B. subtilis genome.
  Vector type: Synthetic Biology
Growth in bacteria
  Bacterial resistance: Kanamycin, 50 μg/mL
  Growth temperature: 37°C
  Growth strain: DH5alpha
  Growth instructions: chloramphenicol ( 5 µg/ml) resistant when integrated to B. subtilis genome
  Copy number: Low Copy
Gene/Insert 1
  Gene/Insert name: quorum sensing regulator LuxR
  Insert size (bp): 752
  Promoter: PftsH
  Cloning method: Restriction Enzyme; 5′ cloning site BbsI (destroyed during cloning); 3′ cloning site BbsI (destroyed during cloning)
  Sequencing primers: 5′ NULL; 3′ AGATCTTCATCACCGAAACGC
Gene/Insert 2
  Gene/Insert name: GFP
  Insert size (bp): 717
  Promoter: Synthetic promoter PLux0002
  Cloning method: Restriction Enzyme; 5′ cloning site BbsI (destroyed during cloning); 3′ cloning site BbsI (destroyed during cloning)
  Sequencing primers: 5′ GACAAATCCGCCGCTCTAG
Terms and licenses: Academic/Nonprofit Terms; Industry Terms: Not Available to Industry
How to cite: pMZ2007 was a gift from Lauren Andrews (Addgene plasmid # 204399 ; http://n2t.net/addgene:204399 ; RRID:Addgene_204399)
