[The description below was written by a language model from this plasmid's Addgene catalogue record and pLannotate feature annotations shown in this document.]
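Description:
pMZ2007 is an 8.2 kb synthetic-biology shuttle plasmid built on the pNH4 backbone that carries a sensor for the quorum-sensing signal 3OC6-HSL, intended to function in the Gram-positive host Bacillus subtilis. In E. coli it replicates from a p15A origin (catalogued as low copy) and is selected with kanamycin through the aph(3')-Ia KanR gene. Two fragments of the B. subtilis amyE gene serve as homology arms. They bracket the sensor cassette together with a Staphylococcus aureus cat gene, while KanR and the p15A origin lie in the other segment between the arms. Double crossover at the amyE locus should therefore deliver the sensor and chloramphenicol resistance to the chromosome and leave the E. coli maintenance functions behind. This matches the record's note that integrants are chloramphenicol resistant.

The sensor has two transcription units. LuxR, the Aliivibrio fischeri transcriptional activator that binds the acyl-homoserine lactone autoinducer, is expressed from the PftsH promoter. A GFP reporter, annotated as the rapidly maturing GFPmut2 variant, is driven by the synthetic LuxR-responsive promoter PLux0002, so fluorescence reports the presence of 3OC6-HSL. Hammerhead ribozyme sequences, including the sTRSV element, are annotated directly upstream of each coding sequence. Such elements are commonly used as self-cleaving insulators that standardise the 5' end of the mRNA. The lambda t0 and rrnB T1/T2 terminators are also annotated around the units. The promoters themselves were not detected by the automated annotation. The feature table additionally shows a lacI fragment inside the integration region and small cop, RSF ori and bom fragments, whose roles the record does not explain. The plasmid is used to characterise or deploy homoserine lactone-inducible gene expression in B. subtilis.
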