Features (pLannotate 1.2.2; 16 found; start..end, strand, type, name):
    222..869     +  CDS            cat: CAT1_STAAU - Experimental evidence at transcript level: Swiss-Prot protein existence level 2. This enzyme is an effector of chloramphenicol resistance in bacteria. From Staphylococcus aureus.
    965..1963    +  CDS            amyE (fragment): AMY_BACSU - Also known as amyA. Experimental evidence at protein level: Swiss-Prot protein existence level 1. From Bacillus subtilis (strain 168).
   2129..2944    +  CDS            KanR: aminoglycoside phosphotransferase; aph(3')-Ia; confers resistance to kanamycin in bacteria or G418 (Geneticin®) in eukaryotes
   3033..3578    +  rep_origin     p15A ori: Plasmids containing the medium-copy-number p15A origin of replication can be propagated in E. coli cells that contain a second plasmid with the ColE1 origin.
   3666..3721    +  rep_origin     RSF ori (fragment): Plasmids containing the RSF 1030 origin of replication can be propagated in E. coli cells that contain additional plasmids with compatible origins.
   3820..3846    -  misc_feature   bom (fragment): basis of mobility region from pBR322
   3892..4431    +  CDS            amyE (fragment): AMY_BACSU - Also known as amyA. Experimental evidence at protein level: Swiss-Prot protein existence level 1. From Bacillus subtilis (strain 168).
   4572..5653    -  CDS            lacI (fragment): lac repressor; lacI; The lac repressor binds to the lac operator to inhibit transcription in E. coli. This inhibition can be relieved by adding lactose or isopropyl-β-D-thiogalactopyranoside (IPTG).
   5902..5936    -  terminator     lambda t0 terminator: minimal transcription terminator from phage lambda (Scholtissek and Grosse, 1987)
   6069..6818    -  CDS            luxR: LUXR_ALIFS - Experimental evidence at protein level: Swiss-Prot protein existence level 1. Transcriptional activator of the bioluminescence operon. Binds to the OHHL autoinducer. From Aliivibrio fischeri (Vibrio fischeri).
   6872..6925    -  ncRNA          Hammerhead 3 (fragment): Accession: RF00008 - Hammerhead ribozyme (type III)
   7074..7787    -  CDS            GFPmut2: GFPmut2 is a basic (constitutively fluorescent) green fluorescent protein published in 1996, derived from Aequorea victoria. It is reported to be a very rapidly-maturing weak dimer.
   7844..7893    -  misc_RNA       sTRSV HHRz: hammerhead ribozyme from the tobacco ringspot virus satellite RNA (Khvorova et al., 2003)
   7985..8012    -  terminator     rrnB T2 terminator: transcription terminator T2 from the E. coli rrnB gene
   8031..8117    -  terminator     rrnB T1 terminator: Escherichia coli rrnB; transcription terminator T1 from the E. coli rrnB gene
   8146..37      +  CDS            cop (fragment) (across the origin): COP1_STAAU - Protein predicted: Swiss-Prot protein existence level 4. Putative control of replication message. From Staphylococcus aureus.
>Addgene plasmid #204399 | pMZ2007 | addgene full sequence | sequence record 403600 | Addgene NGS Result
AAAAAAACACAAAAGACCACATTTTTTAATGTGGTCTTTTATTCTTCAACTAAAGCACCCATTAGTTCAA
CAAACGAAAATTGGATAAAGTGGGATATTTTTAAAATATATATTTATGTTACAGTAATATTGACTTTTAA
AAAAGGATTGATTCTAATGAAGAAAGCAGACAAGTAAGCCTCCTAAATTCACTTTAGATAAAAATTTAGG
AGGCATATCAAATGAACTTTAATAAAATTGATTTAGACAATTGGAAGAGAAAAGAGATATTTAATCATTA
TTTGAACCAACAAACGACTTTTAGTATAACCACAGAAATTGATATTAGTGTTTTATACCGAAACATAAAA
CAAGAAGGATATAAATTTTACCCTGCATTTATTTTCTTAGTGACAAGGGTGATAAACTCAAATACAGCTT
TTAGAACTGGTTACAATAGCGACGGAGAGTTAGGTTATTGGGATAAGTTAGAGCCACTTTATACAATTTT
TGATGGTGTATCTAAAACATTCTCTGGTATTTGGACTCCTGTAAAGAATGACTTCAAAGAGTTTTATGAT
TTATACCTTTCTGATGTAGAGAAATATAATGGTTCGGGGAAATTGTTTCCCAAAACACCTATACCTGAAA
ATGCTTTTTCTCTTTCTATTATTCCATGGACTTCATTTACTGGGTTTAACTTAAATATCAATAATAATAG
TAATTACCTTCTACCCATTATTACAGCAGGAAAATTCATTAATAAAGGTAATTCAATATATTTACCGCTA
TCTTTACAGGTACATCATTCTGTTTGTGATGGTTATCATGCAGGATTGTTTATGAACTCTATTCAGGAAT
TGTCAGATAGGCCTAATGACTGGCTTTTATAATATGAGATAATGCCGACTGTACTTTTTACAGTCGGTTT
TCTAATGTCACTAACCTGCCCCGCCAGAAAACAATAAACCCTTGCATAGGGGGAATCCGTTTAGGCTGGG
CGGTGATAGCTTCTCGTTCAGGCAGTACGCCTCTTTTCTTTTCCAGACCTGAGGGAGGCGGAAATGGTGT
GAGGTTCCCGGGGAAAAGCCAAATAGGCGATCGCGGGAGTGCTTTATTTGAAGATCAGGCTATCACTGCG
GTCAATAGATTTCACAATGTGATGGCTGGACAGCCTGAGGAACTCTCGAACCCGAATGGAAACAACCAGA
TATTTATGAATCAGCGCGGCTCACATGGCGTTGTGCTGGCAAATGCAGGTTCATCCTCTGTCTCTATCAA
TACGGCAACAAAATTGCCTGATGGCAGGTATGACAATAAAGCTGGAGCGGGTTCATTTCAAGTGAACGAT
GGTAAACTGACAGGCACGATCAATGCCAGGTCTGTAGCTGTGCTTTATCCTGATGATATTGCAAAAGCGC
CTCATGTTTTCCTTGAGAATTACAAAACAGGTGTAACACATTCTTTCAATGATCAACTGACGATTACCTT
GCGTGCAGATGCGAATACAACAAAAGCCGTTTATCAAATCAATAATGGACCAGAGACGGCGTTTAAGGAT
GGAGATCAATTCACAATCGGAAAAGGAGATCCATTTGGCAAAACATACACCATCATGTTAAAAGGAACGA
ACAGTGATGGTGTAACGAGGACCGAGAAATACAGTTTTGTTAAAAGAGATCCAGCGTCGGCCAAAACCAT
CGGCTATCAAAATCCGAATCATTGGAGCCAGGTAAATGCTTATATCTATAAACATGATGGGAGCCGAGTA
ATTGAATTGACCGGATCTTGGCCTGGAAAACCAATGACTAAAAATGCAGACGGAATTTACACGCTGACGC
TGCCTGCGGACACGGATACAACCAACGCAAAAGTGATTTTTAATAATGGCAGCGCCCAAGTGCCCGGTCA
GAATCAGCCTGGCTTTGATTACGTGCTAAATGGTTTATATAATGACTCGGGCTTAAGCGGTTCTCTTCCC
CATTGACCCAGAAGCGGGAGACCAGAAACAAAAAAAGGCCCCCCGTTAGGGAGGCCTTCAATAATTGGTT
GTGTCTCAAAATCTCTGATGTACATTGCACAAGATAAAAATATATCATCATGAACAATAAAACTGTCTGC
TTACATAAACAGTAATACAAGGGGTGTTATGAGCCATATTCAACGGGAAACGTCTTGCTCCAGGCCGCGA
TTAAATTCCAACATGGATGCTGATTTATATGGGTATAAATGGGCTCGCGATAATGTCGGGCAATCAGGTG
CGACAATCTATCGATTGTATGGGAAGCCCGATGCGCCAGAGTTGTTTCTGAAACATGGCAAAGGTAGCGT
TGCCAATGATGTTACAGATGAGATGGTCAGACTAAACTGGCTGACGGAATTTATGCCTCTTCCGACCATC
AAGCATTTTATCCGTACTCCTGATGATGCATGGTTACTCACCACTGCGATCCCCGGGAAAACAGCATTCC
AGGTATTAGAAGAATATCCTGATTCAGGTGAAAATATTGTTGATGCGCTGGCAGTGTTCCTGCGCCGGTT
GCATTCGATTCCTGTTTGTAATTGTCCTTTTAACAGCGATCGCGTATTTCGTCTCGCTCAGGCGCAATCA
CGAATGAATAACGGTTTGGTTGATGCGAGTGATTTTGATGACGAGCGTAATGGCTGGCCTGTTGAACAAG
TCTGGAAAGAAATGCATAAGCTTTTGCCATTCTCACCGGATTCAGTCGTCACTCATGGTGATTTCTCACT
TGATAACCTTATTTTTGACGAGGGGAAATTAATAGGTTGTATTGATGTTGGACGAGTCGGAATCGCAGAC
CGATACCAGGATCTTGCCATCCTATGGAACTGCCTCGGTGAGTTTTCTCCTTCATTACAGAAACGGCTTT
TTCAAAAATATGGTATTGATAATCCTGATATGAATAAATTGCAGTTTCATTTGATGCTCGATGAGTTTTT
CTAAGGTAACTGTCAGACCAAGTTTACTCATATATACTTTAGATTGATTTTTCGTTCCACTGAGCGTCAG
ACCCCTTAATAAGATGATCTTCTTGAGATCGTTTTGGTCTGCGCGTAATCTCTTGCTCTGAAAACGAAAA
AACCGCCTTGCAGGGCGGTTTTTCGAAGGTTCTCTGAGCTACCAACTCTTTGAACCGAGGTAACTGGCTT
GGAGGAGCGCAGTCACCAAAACTTGTCCTTTCAGTTTAGCCTTAACCGGCGCATGACTTCAAGACTAACT
CCTCTAAATCAATTACCAGTGGCTGCTGCCAGTGGTGCTTTTGCATGTCTTTCCGGGTTGGACTCAAGAC
GATAGTTACCGGATAAGGCGCAGCGGTCGGACTGAACGGGGGGTTCGTGCATACAGTCCAGCTTGGAGCG
AACTGCCTACCCGGAACTGAGTGTCAGGCGTGGAATGAGACAAACGCGGCCATAACAGCGGAATGACACC
GGTAAACCGAAAGGCAGGAACAGGAGAGCGCACGAGGGAGCCGCCAGGGGGAAACGCCTGGTATCTTTAT
AGTCCTGTCGGGTTTCGCCACCACTGATTTGAGCGTCAGATTTCGTGATGCTTGTCAGGGGGGCGGAGCC
TATGGAAAAACGGCTTTGCCGCGGCCCTCTCACTTCCCTGTTAAGTATCTTCCTGGCATCTTCCGGGAAA
TCTCCGCCCCGTTCGTAAGCCATTTCCGCTCGCCGCAGTCGAACGACCGAGCGTAGCGAGTCAGTGAGCG
AGGAAGCGGAATATATCCTGTATCACATATTCTGCTGACGCACCGGTGCAGCCTTTTTTCTCCTGCCACA
TGAAGCACTTCACTGACACCCTCATCAGTGCCAACATAGTAAGCCAGTATACACTCCGCTAGCGCTGAGG
TCTGCCTCGTGCTTCAAAAAATCAAATAAGGAGTGTCAAGAATGTTTGCAAAACGATTCAAAACCTCTTT
ACTGCCGTTATTCGCTGGATTTTTATTGCTGTTTCATTTGGTTCTGGCAGGACCGGCGGCTGCGAGTGCT
GAAACGGCGAACAAATCGAATGAGCTTACAGCACCGTCGATCAAAAGCGGAACCATTCTTCATGCATGGA
ATTGGTCGTTCAATACGTTAAAACACAATATGAAGGATATTCATGATGCAGGATATACAGCCATTCAGAC
ATCTCCGATTAACCAAGTAAAGGAAGGGAATCAAGGAGATAAAAGCATGTCGAACTGGTACTGGCTGTAT
CAGCCGACATCGTATCAAATTGGCAACCGTTACTTAGGTACTGAACAAGAATTTAAAGAAATGTGTGCAG
CCGCTGAAGAATATGGCATAAAGGTCATTGTTGACGCGGTCATCAATCATACCACCAGTGATTATGCCGC
GATTTCCAATGAGGTTAAGAGTATTCCAAACTGGACACATGGAAACACACAAATTAAAAACTGGTCTGAT
CGATGGGATGTCACGCAGAATTAAATAGTACATAATGGATTTCCTTACGCGAAATACGGGCAGACATGGC
CTGCCCGGTTATTATTATTTTTGACACCAGACCAACTGGTAATGGTAGCGACCGGCGCTCAGGATCCTAA
CTCACATTAATTGCGTTGCGCTCACTGCCCGCTTTCCAGTCGGGAAACCTGTCGTGCCAGCTGCATTAAT
GAATCGGCCAACGCGCGGGGAGAGGCGGTTTGCGTATTGGGCGCCAGGGTGGTTTTTCTTTTCACCAGTG
AGACGGGCAACAGCTGATTGCCCTTCACCGCCTGGCCCTGAGAGAGTTGCAGCAAGCGGTCCACGCTGGT
TTGCCCCAGCAGGCGAAAATCCTGTTTGATGGTGGTTGACGGCGGGATATAACATGAGCTATCTTCGGTA
TCGTCGTATCCCACTACCGAGATATCCGCACCAACGCGCAGCCCGGACTCGGTAATGGCGCGCATTGCGC
CCAGCGCCATCTGATCGTTGGCAACCAGCATCGCAGTGGGAACGATGCCCTCATTCAGCATTTGCATGGT
TTGTTGAAAACCGGACATGGCACTCCAGTCGCCTTCCCGTTCCGCTATCGGCTGAATTTGATTGCGAGTG
AGATATTTATGCCAGCCAGCCAGACGCAGACGCGCCGAGACAGAACTTAATGGGCCCGCTAACAGCGCGA
TTTGCTGGTGACCCAATGCGACCAGATGCTCCACGCCCAGTCGCGTACCGTCCTCATGGGAGAAAATAAT
ACTGTTGATGGGTGTCTGGTCAGAGACATCAAGAAATAACGCCGGAACATTAGTGCAGGCAGCTTCCACA
GCAATGGCATCCTGGTCATCCAGCGGATAGTTAATGATCAGCCCACTGACGCGTTGCGCGAGAAGATTGT
GCACCGCCGCTTTACAGGCTTCGACGCCGCTTCGTTCTACCATCGACACCACCACGCTGGCACCCAGTTG
ATCGGCGCGAGATTTAATCGCCGCGACAATTTGCGACGGCGCGTGCAGGGCCAGACTGGAGGTGGCAACG
CCAATCAGCAACGACTGTTTGCCCGCCAGTTGTTGTGCCACGCGGTTGGGAATGTAATTCAGCTCCGCCA
TCGCCGCTTCCACTTTTTCCCGCGTTTTCGCAGAAACGTGGCTGGCCTGGTTCACCACGCGGGAAACGGT
CTGATAAGAGACACCGGCATACTCTGCGACATCGTATAACGTTACTGGTTTCATCAAAATCGTCTCCCTC
CGTTTGAATATTTGATTGATCGTAACCAGATGAAGCACTCTTTCCACTATCCCTACAGTGTTATGGCTTG
AACAATCACGAAACAATAATTGGTACGTACGATCTTTCAGCCGACTCAAACATCAAATCTTACAAATGTA
GTCTTTGAAAGTATTACATATGTAAGATTTAAATGCAACCGTTTTTTCGGAAGGAAATGATGACCTCGAG
CAACGTTCTTGCCATTGCTGCATAAAAAACGCCCGGCGGCAACCGAGCGTTCTGAATTAATTAATCATCG
GGAAGATCTTCATCACCGAAACGCGGCAGGCAGCTCTAGAGTTAACATTACCTGGACCAAAACGAAAAAA
GACGCTCTAAAAGCGTCTCTTTTCTGGAATTTGGTACCGAGCATTTTAATTTTTAAAGTATGGGCAATCA
ATTGCTCCTGTTAAAATTGCTTTAGAAATACTTTGGCAGCGGTTTGTTGTATTGAGTTTCATTTGCGCAT
TGGTTAAATGGAAAGTGACAGTACGCTCACTGCAACCTAATATTTTTGAAATATCCCAAGAGCTTTTTCC
TTCGCATGCCCACGCTAAACATTCTTTTTCTCTTTTGGTTAAATCGTTGTTTGATTTATTATTTGCTATA
TTTATTTTTCGATAATTATCAACTAGAGAAGGAACAATTAATGGTATGTTCATACACGCATGTAAAAATA
AACTATCTATATAGTTGTCTTTTTCTGAATGTGCAAAACTAAGCATTCCGAAGCCATTGTTAGCCGTATG
AATAGGGAAACTAAACCCAGTGATAAGACCTGATGTTTTCGCTTCTTTAATTACATTTGGAGATTTTTTA
TTTACAGCATTGTTTTCAAATATATTCCAATTAATTGGTGAATGATTGGAGTTAGAATAATCTACTATAG
GATCATATTTTATTAAATTAGCGTCATCATAATATTGCCTCCATTTTTTAGGGTAATTATCTAGGATTGA
AATATCAGATTTAACCATAGAATGAGGATAAATGATCGCGAGTAAATAATATTCACAATGTACCATTTTA
GTCATATCAGATAAGCATTGATTAATATCATTATTGCTTCTACAAGCTTTAATTTTATTAATTATTCTGT
ATGTGTCGTCGGCATTTATGTTTTTCATTGAGGTAGTGTCTCCTTTTTATATGGCGTATTAAACAAAATT
ATTTGTAGAGGTCATAAGTTTCGTCGCATTTCAGCGACTCATCAGTGGGCTTAGCCCAGACTTATGACTT
CAGTCACAACTATGTTCAATAGTACCATAGAAAATCATTCCAATACAAACAATAACCATCTCCAGCGACC
TCATTGGACCAAAACGAAAAAAGGCCCCCCTTTCGGGAGGCCTCTTTTCTGGAATTTGGTACCGAGTTAC
TTATTTGTATAGTTCATCCATGCCATGTGTAATCCCAGCAGCTGTTACAAACTCAAGAAGGACCATGTGA
TCTCTCTTTTCGTTGGGATCTTTCGAAAGGGCAGATTGGTAGGACAGGTAATGGTTGTCTGGTAAAAGGA
CAGGGCCATCGCCAATTGGAGTATTTTGTTGATAATGGTCTGCTAGTTGAACGCTTCCATCTTCAATGTT
GTGTCTAATTTTGAAGTTAACTTTGATTCCATTCTTTTGTTTGTCTGCCATGATGTATACATTGTGTGAG
TTATAGTTGTATTCCAATTTGTGTCCAAGAATGTTTCCATCTTCTTTAAAATCAATACCTTTTAACTCGA
TTCTATTAACAAGGGTATCACCTTCAAACTTGACTTCAGCACGTGTCTTGTAGTTCCCGTCATCTTTGAA
AAATATAGTTCTTTCCTGTACATAACCTTCGGGCATGGCACTCTTGAAAAAGTCATGCTGTTTCATATGA
TCTGGGTATCTCGCAAAGCATTGAAGTCCATACGCGAAAGTAGTGACAAGTGTTGGCCATGGAACAGGTA
GTTTTCCAGTAGTGCAAATAAATTTAAGGGTAAGTTTTCCGTATGTTGCATCACCTTCACCCTCTCCACT
GACAGAAAATTTGTGCCCATTAACATCACCATCTAATTCAACAAGAATTGGGACAACTCCAGTGAAAAGT
TCTTCTCCTTTACTCATAGTAGTTCCTCCTTATGTAAGCTTCCTCTAGTATTAAACAAAATTATTTGTAG
AGGCTGTTTCGTCCTCACGGACTCATCAGACCGGAAAGCACATCCGGTGACAGCTTCAGACTACATTTAC
TATAACAAACCATTTTCTTGCGTAATACCTGTACGATCCTACAGGTGCCCAAGCCAAGAGTTTGTAGAAA
CGCAAAAAGGCCATCCGTCAGGATGGCCTTCTGCTTAGCTAGAGCGGCGGATTTGTCCTACTCAGGAGAG
CGTTCACCGACAAACAACAGATAAAACGAAAGGCCCAGTCTTTCGACTGAGCCTTTCGTTTTATTTGATG
CCTCAAGCTAGAGAGTCGAATTCCCGGCAATAGTTACCCTTATTATCAAGATAAGAAAGAAAAGGATTTT
TCGCTACGCTCAAATCCTTT
